Addgene plasmid #121273: pUC57-Kan_br58_PWT4_69
Purpose: Level 0 Golden-Gate compatible vector
Depositing lab: Sophien Kamoun. Depositing organization: Sainsbury Laboratory, Norwich. Publication: A Clone Resource of Magnaporthe oryzae Effectors That Share Sequence and Structural Similarities Across Host-Specific Lineages. Petit-Houdenot Y, Langner T, Harant A, Win J, Kamoun S. Mol Plant Microbe Interact. 2020 Aug;33(8):1032-1035. doi: 10.1094/MPMI-03-20-0052-A. Epub 2020 Jun 22. PubMed 32460610.
Backbone
  Vector backbone: pUC57-Kan
  Backbone size w/o insert (bp): 2626
  Vector type: Golden Gate
  Selectable markers: lacZ
Growth in bacteria
  Bacterial resistance: Kanamycin, 50 μg/mL
  Growth temperature: 37°C
  Growth strain: DH5alpha
  Copy number: High Copy
Gene/Insert
  Gene/Insert name: br58_PWT4_69
  Mutation: Magnaporthe oryzae
  Cloning method: Restriction Enzyme; 5′ cloning site EcoRV (unknown if destroyed); 3′ cloning site EcoRV (unknown if destroyed)
  Sequencing primers: 5′ M13Fw; 3′ M13Rv
Terms and licenses: Academic/Nonprofit Terms; Industry Terms: Not Available to Industry
How to cite: pUC57-Kan_br58_PWT4_69 was a gift from Sophien Kamoun (Addgene plasmid # 121273 ; http://n2t.net/addgene:121273 ; RRID:Addgene_121273)
