[The description below was written by a language model from this plasmid's Addgene catalogue record and pLannotate feature annotations shown in this document.]
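Description:
pUC57-Kan_br58_PWT4_69 is a small, high-copy bacterial cloning plasmid that serves as a Level 0 Golden Gate-compatible module. It belongs to a clone resource of Magnaporthe oryzae (rice and cereal blast fungus) effector genes. The backbone is pUC57-Kan, which replicates in E. coli from the ColE1/pUC-type origin. Selection is with kanamycin, conferred by an aph(3')-Ia aminoglycoside phosphotransferase gene that is annotated as sitting downstream of the bla (AmpR) promoter. Short fragments of bom, rop and lacI are also detected; these are remnants of the pBR322/pUC lineage rather than functional elements.

The insert, br58_PWT4_69, was placed into the EcoRV site of the pUC57 polylinker, within the lacZα region. In the feature table the lac promoter, lac operator and CAP binding site lie several hundred bases upstream of a lacZα fragment. The unannotated gap between them is consistent with the position of the insert, which was not itself recognised by the annotation software. lacZ is listed as a selectable marker, reflecting the blue/white screening capacity of the parent vector. The insert is flanked by M13 forward and reverse priming sites for sequence verification.

The name suggests a PWT4-related effector sequence, but the record does not define the insert beyond its name and M. oryzae origin. It also does not state which Type IIS enzyme sites or overhangs flank the insert. There is no eukaryotic promoter, tag or terminator, so the plasmid is a storage and donor part. The effector sequence is intended to be released and assembled with other modules into higher-level Golden Gate expression constructs.
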