Features (pLannotate 1.2.2; 10 found; start..end, strand, type, name):
    137..236     +  misc_feature   bom (fragment): basis of mobility region from pBR322
    242..399     -  CDS            lacZα (fragment): LacZα fragment of β-galactosidase; lacZ fragment
    738..754     -  protein_bind   lac operator: The lac repressor binds to the lac operator to inhibit transcription in E. coli. This inhibition can be relieved by adding lactose or isopropyl-β-D-thiogalactopyranoside (IPTG). lac repressor encoded by lacI
    762..792     -  promoter       lac promoter: promoter for the E. coli lac operon
    807..828     -  protein_bind   CAP binding site: CAP binding activates transcription in the presence of cAMP. E. coli catabolite activator protein
    841..933     -  CDS            lacI (fragment): lac repressor; lacI; The lac repressor binds to the lac operator to inhibit transcription in E. coli. This inhibition can be relieved by adding lactose or isopropyl-β-D-thiogalactopyranoside (IPTG).
   1116..1704    -  rep_origin     ori: high-copy-number ColE1/pMB1/pBR322/pUC origin of replication
   1875..2690    -  CDS            KanR: aminoglycoside phosphotransferase; aph(3')-Ia; confers resistance to kanamycin in bacteria or G418 (Geneticin®) in eukaryotes
   2691..2795    -  promoter       AmpR promoter: bla
   2890..35      +  CDS            rop (fragment) (across the origin): Rop protein, which maintains plasmids at low copy number; rop
>Addgene plasmid #121273 | pUC57-Kan_br58_PWT4_69 | depositor full sequence | sequence record 231341 | pUC57-Kan_br58_PWT4_69 sequence 2890 bps
TCGCGCGTTTCGGTGATGACGGTGAAAACCTCTGACACATGCAGCTCCCGGAGACGGTCACAGCTTGTCT
GTAAGCGGATGCCGGGAGCAGACAAGCCCGTCAGGGCGCGTCAGCGGGTGTTGGCGGGTGTCGGGGCTGG
CTTAACTATGCGGCATCAGAGCAGATTGTACTGAGAGTGCACCATATGCGGTGTGAAATACCGCACAGAT
GCGTAAGGAGAAAATACCGCATCAGGCGCCATTCGCCATTCAGGCTGCGCAACTGTTGGGAAGGGCGATC
GGTGCGGGCCTCTTCGCTATTACGCCAGCTGGCGAAAGGGGGATGTGCTGCAAGGCGATTAAGTTGGGTA
ACGCCAGGGTTTTCCCAGTCACGACGTTGTAAAACGACGGCCAGTGAATTGACGCGTATTGGGATGGAAC
TTGGTCTCTAATGAAACCACCATCTGATTCTACTGATGCTTCTAAAATTCCAACTTATAAAATTAAACAT
CCAGGTCCAAGATATATTATTACTGATGATGGTAGAGTTGTTGAAGTTGAAAGAAAAGAATCTGGTAGAT
ATCAATTGATTGATGGTGTTTTGGTTAGAGTTGAATATGAAAAAAAAACTGGTGGTTCTGAAGGTTCTAA
AACTTCTACTAATACTAGAGGTCCAAAATGAGCTTAGAGACCAAGTTCCATCCCAATGGCGCGCCGAGCT
TGGCTCGAGCATGGTCATAGCTGTTTCCTGTGTGAAATTGTTATCCGCTCACAATTCCACACAACATACG
AGCCGGAAGCATAAAGTGTAAAGCCTGGGGTGCCTAATGAGTGAGCTAACTCACATTAATTGCGTTGCGC
TCACTGCCCGCTTTCCAGTCGGGAAACCTGTCGTGCCAGCTGCATTAATGAATCGGCCAACGCGCGGGGA
GAGGCGGTTTGCGTATTGGGCGCTCTTCCGCTTCCTCGCTCACTGACTCGCTGCGCTCGGTCGTTCGGCT
GCGGCGAGCGGTATCAGCTCACTCAAAGGCGGTAATACGGTTATCCACAGAATCAGGGGATAACGCAGGA
AAGAACATGTGAGCAAAAGGCCAGCAAAAGGCCAGGAACCGTAAAAAGGCCGCGTTGCTGGCGTTTTTCC
ATAGGCTCCGCCCCCCTGACGAGCATCACAAAAATCGACGCTCAAGTCAGAGGTGGCGAAACCCGACAGG
ACTATAAAGATACCAGGCGTTTCCCCCTGGAAGCTCCCTCGTGCGCTCTCCTGTTCCGACCCTGCCGCTT
ACCGGATACCTGTCCGCCTTTCTCCCTTCGGGAAGCGTGGCGCTTTCTCATAGCTCACGCTGTAGGTATC
TCAGTTCGGTGTAGGTCGTTCGCTCCAAGCTGGGCTGTGTGCACGAACCCCCCGTTCAGCCCGACCGCTG
CGCCTTATCCGGTAACTATCGTCTTGAGTCCAACCCGGTAAGACACGACTTATCGCCACTGGCAGCAGCC
ACTGGTAACAGGATTAGCAGAGCGAGGTATGTAGGCGGTGCTACAGAGTTCTTGAAGTGGTGGCCTAACT
ACGGCTACACTAGAAGAACAGTATTTGGTATCTGCGCTCTGCTGAAGCCAGTTACCTTCGGAAAAAGAGT
TGGTAGCTCTTGATCCGGCAAACAAACCACCGCTGGTAGCGGTGGTTTTTTTGTTTGCAAGCAGCAGATT
ACGCGCAGAAAAAAAGGATCTCAAGAAGATCCTTTGATCTTTTCTACGGGGTCTGACGCTCAGTGGAACG
AAAACTCACGTTAAGGGATTTTGGTCATGAGATTATCAAAAAGGATCTTCACCTAGATCCTTTTAAATTA
AAAATGAAGTTTTAAATCAATCTAAAGTATATATGAGTAAACTTGGTCTGACAGTTAGAAAAACTCATCG
AGCATCAAATGAAACTGCAATTTATTCATATCAGGATTATCAATACCATATTTTTGAAAAAGCCGTTTCT
GTAATGAAGGAGAAAACTCACCGAGGCAGTTCCATAGGATGGCAAGATCCTGGTATCGGTCTGCGATTCC
GACTCGTCCAACATCAATACAACCTATTAATTTCCCCTCGTCAAAAATAAGGTTATCAAGTGAGAAATCA
CCATGAGTGACGACTGAATCCGGTGAGAATGGCAAAAGTTTATGCATTTCTTTCCAGACTTGTTCAACAG
GCCAGCCATTACGCTCGTCATCAAAATCACTCGCATCAACCAAACCGTTATTCATTCGTGATTGCGCCTG
AGCGAGACGAAATACGCGATCGCTGTTAAAAGGACAATTACAAACAGGAATCGAATGCAACCGGCGCAGG
AACACTGCCAGCGCATCAACAATATTTTCACCTGAATCAGGATATTCTTCTAATACCTGGAATGCTGTTT
TCCCAGGGATCGCAGTGGTGAGTAACCATGCATCATCAGGAGTACGGATAAAATGCTTGATGGTCGGAAG
AGGCATAAATTCCGTCAGCCAGTTTAGTCTGACCATCTCATCTGTAACATCATTGGCAACGCTACCTTTG
CCATGTTTCAGAAACAACTCTGGCGCATCGGGCTTCCCATACAATCGATAGATTGTCGCACCTGATTGCC
CGACATTATCGCGAGCCCATTTATACCCATATAAATCAGCATCCATGTTGGAATTTAATCGCGGCCTAGA
GCAAGACGTTTCCCGTTGAATATGGCTCATACTCTTCCTTTTTCAATATTATTGAAGCATTTATCAGGGT
TATTGTCTCATGAGCGGATACATATTTGAATGTATTTAGAAAAATAAACAAATAGGGGTTCCGCGCACAT
TTCCCCGAAAAGTGCCACCTGACGTCTAAGAAACCATTATTATCATGACATTAACCTATAAAAATAGGCG
TATCACGAGGCCCTTTCGTC
