>Addgene plasmid #121273 | pUC57-Kan_br58_PWT4_69 | depositor partial sequence | sequence record 230798 | br58_PWT4_69
TTGGTCTCTAATGAAACCACCATCTGATTCTACTGATGCTTCTAAAATTCCAACTTATAAAATTAAACAT
CCAGGTCCAAGATATATTATTACTGATGATGGTAGAGTTGTTGAAGTTGAAAGAAAAGAATCTGGTAGAT
ATCAATTGATTGATGGTGTTTTGGTTAGAGTTGAATATGAAAAAAAAACTGGTGGTTCTGAAGGTTCTAA
AACTTCTACTAATACTAGAGGTCCAAAATGAGCTTAGAGACCAA
