>Addgene plasmid #121273 | pUC57-Kan_br58_PWT4_69 | depositor partial sequence | sequence record 230799 | empty_vector
TCGCGCGTTTCGGTGATGACGGTGAAAACCTCTGACACATGCAGCTCCCGGAGACGGTCACAGCTTGTCT
GTAAGCGGATGCCGGGAGCAGACAAGCCCGTCAGGGCGCGTCAGCGGGTGTTGGCGGGTGTCGGGGCTGG
CTTAACTATGCGGCATCAGAGCAGATTGTACTGAGAGTGCACCATATGCGGTGTGAAATACCGCACAGAT
GCGTAAGGAGAAAATACCGCATCAGGCGCCATTCGCCATTCAGGCTGCGCAACTGTTGGGAAGGGCGATC
GGTGCGGGCCTCTTCGCTATTACGCCAGCTGGCGAAAGGGGGATGTGCTGCAAGGCGATTAAGTTGGGTA
ACGCCAGGGTTTTCCCAGTCACGACGTTGTAAAACGACGGCCAGTGAATTGACGCGTATTGGGATATCCC
AATGGCGCGCCGAGCTTGGCTCGAGCATGGTCATAGCTGTTTCCTGTGTGAAATTGTTATCCGCTCACAA
TTCCACACAACATACGAGCCGGAAGCATAAAGTGTAAAGCCTGGGGTGCCTAATGAGTGAGCTAACTCAC
ATTAATTGCGTTGCGCTCACTGCCCGCTTTCCAGTCGGGAAACCTGTCGTGCCAGCTGCATTAATGAATC
GGCCAACGCGCGGGGAGAGGCGGTTTGCGTATTGGGCGCTCTTCCGCTTCCTCGCTCACTGACTCGCTGC
GCTCGGTCGTTCGGCTGCGGCGAGCGGTATCAGCTCACTCAAAGGCGGTAATACGGTTATCCACAGAATC
AGGGGATAACGCAGGAAAGAACATGTGAGCAAAAGGCCAGCAAAAGGCCAGGAACCGTAAAAAGGCCGCG
TTGCTGGCGTTTTTCCATAGGCTCCGCCCCCCTGACGAGCATCACAAAAATCGACGCTCAAGTCAGAGGT
GGCGAAACCCGACAGGACTATAAAGATACCAGGCGTTTCCCCCTGGAAGCTCCCTCGTGCGCTCTCCTGT
TCCGACCCTGCCGCTTACCGGATACCTGTCCGCCTTTCTCCCTTCGGGAAGCGTGGCGCTTTCTCATAGC
TCACGCTGTAGGTATCTCAGTTCGGTGTAGGTCGTTCGCTCCAAGCTGGGCTGTGTGCACGAACCCCCCG
TTCAGCCCGACCGCTGCGCCTTATCCGGTAACTATCGTCTTGAGTCCAACCCGGTAAGACACGACTTATC
GCCACTGGCAGCAGCCACTGGTAACAGGATTAGCAGAGCGAGGTATGTAGGCGGTGCTACAGAGTTCTTG
AAGTGGTGGCCTAACTACGGCTACACTAGAAGAACAGTATTTGGTATCTGCGCTCTGCTGAAGCCAGTTA
CCTTCGGAAAAAGAGTTGGTAGCTCTTGATCCGGCAAACAAACCACCGCTGGTAGCGGTGGTTTTTTTGT
TTGCAAGCAGCAGATTACGCGCAGAAAAAAAGGATCTCAAGAAGATCCTTTGATCTTTTCTACGGGGTCT
GACGCTCAGTGGAACGAAAACTCACGTTAAGGGATTTTGGTCATGAGATTATCAAAAAGGATCTTCACCT
AGATCCTTTTAAATTAAAAATGAAGTTTTAAATCAATCTAAAGTATATATGAGTAAACTTGGTCTGACAG
TTAGAAAAACTCATCGAGCATCAAATGAAACTGCAATTTATTCATATCAGGATTATCAATACCATATTTT
TGAAAAAGCCGTTTCTGTAATGAAGGAGAAAACTCACCGAGGCAGTTCCATAGGATGGCAAGATCCTGGT
ATCGGTCTGCGATTCCGACTCGTCCAACATCAATACAACCTATTAATTTCCCCTCGTCAAAAATAAGGTT
ATCAAGTGAGAAATCACCATGAGTGACGACTGAATCCGGTGAGAATGGCAAAAGTTTATGCATTTCTTTC
CAGACTTGTTCAACAGGCCAGCCATTACGCTCGTCATCAAAATCACTCGCATCAACCAAACCGTTATTCA
TTCGTGATTGCGCCTGAGCGAGACGAAATACGCGATCGCTGTTAAAAGGACAATTACAAACAGGAATCGA
ATGCAACCGGCGCAGGAACACTGCCAGCGCATCAACAATATTTTCACCTGAATCAGGATATTCTTCTAAT
ACCTGGAATGCTGTTTTCCCAGGGATCGCAGTGGTGAGTAACCATGCATCATCAGGAGTACGGATAAAAT
GCTTGATGGTCGGAAGAGGCATAAATTCCGTCAGCCAGTTTAGTCTGACCATCTCATCTGTAACATCATT
GGCAACGCTACCTTTGCCATGTTTCAGAAACAACTCTGGCGCATCGGGCTTCCCATACAATCGATAGATT
GTCGCACCTGATTGCCCGACATTATCGCGAGCCCATTTATACCCATATAAATCAGCATCCATGTTGGAAT
TTAATCGCGGCCTAGAGCAAGACGTTTCCCGTTGAATATGGCTCATACTCTTCCTTTTTCAATATTATTG
AAGCATTTATCAGGGTTATTGTCTCATGAGCGGATACATATTTGAATGTATTTAGAAAAATAAACAAATA
GGGGTTCCGCGCACATTTCCCCGAAAAGTGCCACCTGACGTCTAAGAAACCATTATTATCATGACATTAA
CCTATAAAAATAGGCGTATCACGAGGCCCTTTCGTC
