>Addgene plasmid #121273 | pUC57-Kan_br58_PWT4_69 | addgene partial sequence | sequence record 237984 | M13-F20 5'-TGTAAAACGACGGCCAGT-3'
TTGGTCTCTAATGAAACCACCATCTGATTCTACTGATGCTTCTAAAATTCCAACTTATAAAATTAAACAT
CCAGGTCCAAGATATATTATTACTGATGATGGTAGAGTTGTTGAAGTTGAAAGAAAAGAATCTGGTAGAT
ATCAATTGATTGATGGTGTTTTGGTTAGAGTTGAATATGAAAAAAAAACTGGTGGTTCTGAAGGTTCTAA
AACTTCTACTAATACTAGAGGTCCAAAATGAGCTTAGAGACCAAGTTCCATCCCAATGGCGCGCCGAGCT
TGGCTCGAGCATGGTCATAGCTGTTTCCTGTGTGAAATTGTTATCCGCTCACAATTCCACACAACATACG
AGCCGGAAGCATAAAGTGTAAAGCCTGGGGTGCCTAATGAGTGAGCTAACTCACATTAATTGCGTTGCGC
TCACTGCCCGCTTTCCAGTCGGGAAACCTGTCGTGCCAGCTGCATTAATGAATCGGCCAACGCGCGGGGA
GAGGCGGTTTGCGTATTGGGCGCTCTTCCGCTTCCTCGCTCACTGACTCGCTGCGCTCGGTCGTTCGGCT
GCGGCGAGCGGTATCAGCTCACTCAAAGGCGGTAATACGGTTATCCACAGAATCAGGGGATAACGCAGGA
AAGAACATGTGAGCAAAAGGCCAGCAAAAGGCCAGGAACCGTAAAAAGGCCGCGTTGCTGGCGTTTTTCC
ATAGGCTCCGCCCCCCTGACGAGCATCACAAAAATCGACGCTCAAGTCAGAGGTGGCGAAACCCGACAGG
ACTATAAAGATACCAGGCGTTTCCCCCTGGAAGCTCCCTCGTGCGCTCTCCTGTTCCGACCCTGCCGCTT
ACCGGATACCTGTCCGCCTTTCTCCCTTCGGGAAGCGTGGCGCTTTCTCATAGCTCACGCTGTAGG
